Addgene plasmid #221968: CO1 alphaDdCBE T1
Purpose: Expresses mitochondrial cytosine base editor arm in mammalian cells
Depositing lab: Stephen Ekker. Depositing organization: Mayo Foundation for Medical Education and Research. Publication: Unconstrained Precision Mitochondrial Genome Editing with alphaDdCBEs. Castillo SR, Simone BW, Clark KJ, Devaux P, Ekker SC. Hum Gene Ther. 2024 Sep 24. doi: 10.1089/hum.2024.073. PubMed 39212664.
Backbone
  Vector backbone: pCMV
  Backbone size w/o insert (bp): 4717
  Vector type: Mammalian Expression, CRISPR
  Selectable markers: Blasticidin
Growth in bacteria
  Bacterial resistance: Ampicillin, 100 μg/mL
  Growth temperature: 30°C
  Growth strain: NEB Stable
  Copy number: High Copy
Gene/Insert
  Gene/Insert name: COX8A MTS-3xFLAG-TALE NT-alphaN-CO1 TALE T1 repeats-TALE CTD-DddAtox 1397C-UGI-ATP5B 3'UTR
  Species: Synthetic
  Insert size (bp): 2695
  Mutation: TALE: Q231R, W232G, S233A
  Promoter: CMV
  Tag / fusion protein: 3xFLAG (N terminal on backbone)
  Cloning method: Golden Gate
  Sequencing primers: 5′ T7; 3′ ACACCCGCCGCGCTTAATGC
Terms and licenses: Academic/Nonprofit Terms; Industry Terms: Not Available to Industry
Depositor comments: 5' Cloning Site: BsmBI (Not Destroyed), 3' Cloning Site: BsmBI (Not Destroyed). Please visit https://www.biorxiv.org/content/10.1101/2024.05.13.593977v1 for bioRxiv preprint.
How to cite: CO1 alphaDdCBE T1 was a gift from Stephen Ekker (Addgene plasmid # 221968 ; http://n2t.net/addgene:221968 ; RRID:Addgene_221968)
