[The description below was written by a language model from this plasmid's Addgene catalogue record and pLannotate feature annotations shown in this document.]
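Description:
CO1 alphaDdCBE T1 is a 7.4 kb pCMV-based mammalian expression plasmid encoding one arm of a TALE-guided, DddA-derived mitochondrial cytosine base editor. It is propagated in E. coli through a high-copy ColE1/pUC-type origin with ampicillin resistance (AmpR), and also carries an f1 origin. For selection in mammalian cells, an SV40 early promoter (with an EM7 bacterial promoter just downstream) drives blasticidin S deaminase, followed by an SV40 polyadenylation signal. The short bleomycin-resistance fragments annotated after BSD appear to be backbone remnants rather than a functional marker.

The payload is a synthetic fusion expressed from the CMV enhancer/promoter, with a T7 promoter upstream of the coding region. It opens with the COX8A mitochondrial targeting sequence, which directs import into the mitochondrial matrix, followed by a 3xFLAG tag for detection. Next come the TALE N-terminal domain (annotated as avrBs3-derived), the "alphaN" element named in the insert, a repeat array programmed for site T1 in the mitochondrial CO1 gene, and the TALE C-terminal domain. The repeat array falls in an unannotated stretch of the feature table between the two avrBs3 fragments. The record lists TALE substitutions Q231R, W232G and S233A. Downstream are the DddAtox 1397C split half, also not annotated in the table, a uracil glycosylase inhibitor (UGI) that protects the deaminated base from excision repair, and an ATP5B 3'UTR. The repeats were assembled by Golden Gate cloning between BsmBI sites that are retained.

Because DddAtox is a split double-stranded DNA deaminase, this arm would presumably be co-expressed with a partner carrying the complementary half to install C-to-T edits in mitochondrial DNA. The record does not name that partner.
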