Features (pLannotate 1.2.2; 25 found; start..end, strand, type, name):
     28..80      -  misc_feature   bom (fragment): basis of mobility region from pBR322
    235..614     +  enhancer       CMV enhancer: human cytomegalovirus immediate early enhancer
    615..818     +  promoter       CMV promoter: human cytomegalovirus (CMV) immediate early promoter
    814..847     +  LTR            5' LTR (truncated) (fragment): truncated 5' long terminal repeat (LTR) from HIV-1
    863..881     +  promoter       T7 promoter: promoter for bacteriophage T7 RNA polymerase
    910..993     +  CDS            COX8A (fragment): COX8A_HUMAN - Also known as COX8, COX8L. Experimental evidence at protein level: Swiss-Prot protein existence level 1. Component of the cytochrome c oxidase, the last enzyme in the mitochondrial electron transport chain which drives oxidative phosphorylation. The respiratory chain contains 3 multisubunit complexes succinate dehydrogenase (complex II, CII), ubiquinol- cytochrome c oxidoreductase (cytochrome b-c1 complex, complex III, CIII) and cytochrome c oxidase (complex IV, CIV), that cooperate to transfer electrons derived from NADH and succinate to molecular oxygen, creating an electrochem
    994..1059    +  CDS            3xFLAG: three tandem FLAG® epitope tags, followed by an enterokinase cleavage site
   1072..1578    +  CDS            avrBs3 (fragment): AVRB3_XANEU - Experimental evidence at protein level: Swiss-Prot protein existence level 1. Avirulence protein. Acts as a transcription factor in C.annuum plants. In susceptible plants lacking the Bs3 resistance gene induces expression of a number of genes, including genes homologous to a family of auxin-induced genes, alpha-expansin genes, pectate lyase, anthocyanidin glucoside rhamnosyl transferase and at least one transcription factor, UPA20. Their expression leads to plant hypertrophy in mesophyll cells, probably mainly mediated by UPA20 (PubMed:17962565). In resistant plants induces the h
   2965..3111    +  CDS            avrBs3 (fragment): AVRB3_XANEU - Experimental evidence at protein level: Swiss-Prot protein existence level 1. Avirulence protein. Acts as a transcription factor in C.annuum plants. In susceptible plants lacking the Bs3 resistance gene induces expression of a number of genes, including genes homologous to a family of auxin-induced genes, alpha-expansin genes, pectate lyase, anthocyanidin glucoside rhamnosyl transferase and at least one transcription factor, UPA20. Their expression leads to plant hypertrophy in mesophyll cells, probably mainly mediated by UPA20 (PubMed:17962565). In resistant plants induces the h
   3196..3444    +  CDS            UGI: UNGI_BPPB2 - Experimental evidence at protein level: Swiss-Prot protein existence level 1. This protein binds specifically and reversibly to the host uracil-DNA glycosylase, preventing removal of uracil residues from PBS2 DNA by the host uracil-excision repair system. From Bacillus phage PBS2 (Bacteriophage PBS2).
   3602..3623    +  promoter       SV40 promoter (fragment): SV40 enhancer and early promoter
   3644..4072    +  rep_origin     f1 ori (sequence partly withheld): f1 bacteriophage origin of replication; arrow indicates direction of (+) strand synthesis
   4086..4415    +  promoter       SV40 promoter: SV40 enhancer and early promoter
   4463..4510    +  promoter       EM7 promoter: synthetic bacterial promoter&nbsp
   4529..4927    +  CDS            BSD: blasticidin S deaminase; Aspergillus terreus BSD; confers resistance to blasticidin
   4928..4955    +  CDS            BleoR (fragment): antibiotic-binding protein; Sh ble from Streptoalloteichus hindustanus; confers resistance to bleomycin, phleomycin, and Zeocin™
   4965..5090    +  CDS            ble (fragment): BLE_KLEPN - Experimental evidence at protein level: Swiss-Prot protein existence level 1. Binding protein with a strong affinity to the bleomycin family of antibiotics. Binds to CL990; an antimitotic-antibiotic compound. From Klebsiella pneumoniae.
   5085..5206    +  polyA_signal   SV40 poly(A) signal: SV40 polyadenylation signal
   5279..5295    -  protein_bind   lac operator: The lac repressor binds to the lac operator to inhibit transcription in E. coli. This inhibition can be relieved by adding lactose or isopropyl-β-D-thiogalactopyranoside (IPTG). lac repressor encoded by lacI
   5303..5333    -  promoter       lac promoter: promoter for the E. coli lac operon
   5348..5369    -  protein_bind   CAP binding site: CAP binding activates transcription in the presence of cAMP. E. coli catabolite activator protein
   5382..5474    -  CDS            lacI (fragment): lac repressor; lacI; The lac repressor binds to the lac operator to inhibit transcription in E. coli. This inhibition can be relieved by adding lactose or isopropyl-β-D-thiogalactopyranoside (IPTG).
   5657..6245    -  rep_origin     ori: high-copy-number ColE1/pMB1/pBR322/pUC origin of replication
   6416..7276    -  CDS            AmpR: β-lactamase; bla; confers resistance to ampicillin, carbenicillin, and related antibiotics
   7277..7381    -  promoter       AmpR promoter: bla
>Addgene plasmid #221968 | CO1 alphaDdCBE T1 | addgene full sequence | sequence record 438475 | Addgene NGS Result
GACGGATCGGGAGATCTCCCGATCCCCTATGGTGCACTCTCAGTACAATCTGCTCTGATGCCGCATAGTT
AAGCCAGTATCTGCTCCCTGCTTGTGTGTTGGAGGTCGCTGAGTAGTGCGCGAGCAAAATTTAAGCTACA
ACAAGGCAAGGCTTGACCGACAATTGCATGAAGAATCTGCTTAGGGTTAGGCGTTTTGCGCTGCTTCGCG
ATGTACGGGCCAGATATACGCGTTGACATTGATTATTGACTAGTTATTAATAGTAATCAATTACGGGGTC
ATTAGTTCATAGCCCATATATGGAGTTCCGCGTTACATAACTTACGGTAAATGGCCCGCCTGGCTGACCG
CCCAACGACCCCCGCCCATTGACGTCAATAATGACGTATGTTCCCATAGTAACGCCAATAGGGACTTTCC
ATTGACGTCAATGGGTGGAGTATTTACGGTAAACTGCCCACTTGGCAGTACATCAAGTGTATCATATGCC
AAGTACGCCCCCTATTGACGTCAATGACGGTAAATGGCCCGCCTGGCATTATGCCCAGTACATGACCTTA
TGGGACTTTCCTACTTGGCAGTACATCTACGTATTAGTCATCGCTATTACCATGGTGATGCGGTTTTGGC
AGTACATCAATGGGCGTGGATAGCGGTTTGACTCACGGGGATTTCCAAGTCTCCACCCCATTGACGTCAA
TGGGAGTTTGTTTTGGCACCAAAATCAACGGGACTTTCCAAAATGTCGTAACAACTCCGCCCCATTGACG
CAAATGGGCGGTAGGCGTGTACGGTGGGAGGTCTATATAAGCAGAGCTCTCTGGCTAACTAGAGAACCCA
CTGCTTACTGGCTTATCGAAATTAATACGACTCACTATAGGGAGACCCAAGCTGGCTAGCACCATGGCCT
CCGTTCTGACCCCGCTGCTGCTGCGTGGCCTGACCGGCTCCGCTCGTCGTCTGCCAGTTCCGCGTGCGAA
AATCCATTCCCTGGACTACAAAGACCATGACGGTGATTATAAAGATCATGACATCGATTACAAGGATGAC
GATGACAAGATGGACATCGCGGATCTGCGTACCCTGGGTTACAGCCAGCAGCAGCAGGAGAAGATCAAGC
CAAAGGTGCGCAGCACCGTGGCCCAGCACCATGAAGCTCTGGTGGGTCACGGCTTCACCCACGCGCACAT
CGTGGCTCTGAGCCAGCACCCAGCCGCGCTGGGTACCGTGGCCGTGAAATATCAGGACATGATTGCTGCC
CTGCCAGAGGCTACCCATGAAGCGATTGTGGGTGTGGGCAAGAGAGGAGCCGGTGCTCGTGCGCTGGAGG
CCCTGCTGACCGTGGCCGGTGAACTGCGTGGCCCGCCGCTGCAGCTGGATACCGGCCAGCTGCTGAAAAT
CGCGAAACGTGGCGGTGTGACCGCTGTGGAAGCTGTGCATGCCTGGCGTAATGCTCTGACCGGTGCCCCC
CTGAACCTGACCCCGGACCAAGTGGTGGCTATCGCCAGCAACGGTGGCGGCAAGCAAGCGCTCGAAACGG
TGCAGCGGCTGTTGCCGGTGCTGTGCCAGGACCATGGCCTGACTCCGGACCAAGTGGTGGCTATCGCCAG
CCACGATGGCGGCAAGCAAGCGCTCGAAACGGTGCAGCGGCTGTTGCCGGTGCTGTGCCAGGACCATGGC
CTGACCCCGGACCAAGTGGTGGCTATCGCCAGCAACGGTGGCGGCAAGCAAGCGCTCGAAACGGTGCAGC
GGCTGTTGCCGGTGCTGTGCCAGGACCATGGCCTGACCCCGGACCAAGTGGTGGCTATCGCCAGCAACGG
TGGCGGCAAGCAAGCGCTCGAAACGGTGCAGCGGCTGTTGCCGGTGCTGTGCCAGGACCATGGCCTGACT
CCGGACCAAGTGGTGGCTATCGCCAGCCACGATGGCGGCAAGCAAGCGCTCGAAACGGTGCAGCGGCTGT
TGCCGGTGCTGTGCCAGGACCATGGCCTGACCCCGGACCAAGTGGTGGCTATCGCCAGCAACAATGGCGG
CAAGCAAGCGCTCGAAACGGTGCAGCGGCTGTTGCCGGTGCTGTGCCAGGACCATGGCCTGACCCCGGAC
CAAGTGGTGGCTATCGCCAGCAACATTGGCGGCAAGCAAGCGCTCGAAACGGTGCAGCGGCTGTTGCCGG
TGCTGTGCCAGGACCATGGCCTCACACCCGATCAGGTCGTGGCTATCGCCAGCCACGATGGCGGCAAGCA
AGCGCTCGAAACGGTGCAGCGGCTGTTGCCGGTGCTGTGCCAGGACCATGGCCTGACTCCGGACCAAGTG
GTGGCTATCGCCAGCCACGATGGCGGCAAGCAAGCGCTCGAAACGGTGCAGCGGCTGTTGCCGGTGCTGT
GCCAGGACCATGGCCTGACCCCGGACCAAGTGGTGGCTATCGCCAGCCACGATGGCGGCAAGCAAGCGCT
CGAAACGGTGCAGCGGCTGTTGCCGGTGCTGTGCCAGGACCATGGCCTGACTCCGGACCAAGTGGTGGCT
ATCGCCAGCCACGATGGCGGCAAGCAAGCGCTCGAAACGGTGCAGCGGCTGTTGCCGGTGCTGTGCCAGG
ACCATGGCCTGACCCCGGACCAAGTGGTGGCTATCGCCAGCAACAATGGCGGCAAGCAAGCGCTCGAAAC
GGTGCAGCGGCTGTTGCCGGTGCTGTGCCAGGACCATGGCCTGACCCCGGACCAAGTGGTGGCTATCGCC
AGCCACGATGGCGGCAAGCAAGCGCTCGAAACGGTGCAGCGGCTGTTGCCGGTGCTGTGCCAGGACCATG
GCCTGACTCCGGACCAAGTGGTGGCTATCGCCAGCCACGATGGCGGCAAGCAAGCGCTCGAAACGGTGCA
GCGGCTGTTGCCGGTGCTGTGCCAGGACCATGGCCTGACCCCGGACCAAGTGGTGGCTATCGCCAGCAAC
AATGGCGGCAAGCAAGCGCTCGAAAGCATTGTGGCCCAGCTGAGCCGGCCTGATCCGGCGTTGGCCGCGT
TGACCAACGATCACCTGGTGGCCCTGGCCTGCCTGGGCGGTCGTCCGGCCCTGGATGCGGTGAAGAAAGG
CCTGGGTGGATCCGCCATTCCAGTGAAGCGCGGCGCTACCGGTGAAACCAAAGTGTTTACCGGTAACAGC
AACAGCCCGAAGAGCCCGACCAAAGGCGGTTGCTCTGGCGGCTCAACTAATCTGAGCGACATCATTGAGA
AGGAGACTGGGAAACAGCTGGTCATTCAGGAGTCCATCCTGATGCTGCCTGAGGAGGTGGAGGAAGTGAT
CGGCAACAAGCCAGAGTCTGACATCCTGGTGCACACCGCCTACGACGAGTCCACAGATGAGAATGTGATG
CTGCTGACCTCTGACGCCCCCGAGTATAAGCCTTGGGCCCTGGTCATCCAGGATTCTAACGGCGAGAATA
AGATCAAGATGCTGTGATAAGGGGTCTTTGTCCTCTGTACTGTCTCTCTCCTTGCCCCTAACCCAAAAAG
CTTCATTTTTCTGTGTAGGCTGCACAAGAGCCTTGATTGAAGATATATTCTTTCTGAACAGTATTTAAGG
TTTCCAATAAAATGTACACCCCTCAGAACTTCTGAGGCGGAAAGAACCAGCTGGGGCTCTAGGGGGTATC
CCC
[124 nt withheld, positions 3644-3767]
C
[91 nt withheld, positions 3769-3859]
A
[49 nt withheld, positions 3861-3909]
CCTTTGACGTTGGAGTCCACGTTCTTT
[37 nt withheld, positions 3937-3973]
ACCCTATCTCGGTCTATTCTTTTGATTTATAAGGGATTTTGCCGATTTCGGCCTATTGGTTAAAAAATGA
GCTGATTTAACAAAAATTTAACGCGAATTAATTCTGTGGAATGTGTGTCAGTTAGGGTGTGGAAAGTCCC
CAGGCTCCCCAGCAGGCAGAAGTATGCAAAGCATGCATCTCAATTAGTCAGCAACCAGGTGTGGAAAGTC
CCCAGGCTCCCCAGCAGGCAGAAGTATGCAAAGCATGCATCTCAATTAGTCAGCAACCATAGTCCCGCCC
CTAACTCCGCCCATCCCGCCCCTAACTCCGCCCAGTTCCGCCCATTCTCCGCCCCATGGCTGACTAATTT
TTTTTATTTATGCAGAGGCCGAGGCCGCCTCTGCCTCTGAGCTATTCCAGAAGTAGTGAGGAGGCTTTTT
TGGAGGCCTAGGCTTTTGCAAAAAGCTCCCGGGAGCTTGTATATCCATTTTCGGATCTGATCAGCACGTG
TTGACAATTAATCATCGGCATAGTATATCGGCATAGTATAATACGACAAGGTGAGGAACTAAACCATGGC
CAAGCCTTTGTCTCAAGAAGAATCCACCCTCATTGAAAGAGCAACGGCTACAATCAACAGCATCCCCATC
TCTGAAGACTACAGCGTCGCCAGCGCAGCTCTCTCTAGCGACGGCCGCATCTTCACTGGTGTCAATGTAT
ATCATTTTACTGGGGGACCTTGTGCAGAACTCGTGGTGCTGGGCACTGCTGCTGCTGCGGCAGCTGGCAA
CCTGACTTGTATCGTCGCGATCGGAAATGAGAACAGGGGCATCTTGAGCCCCTGCGGACGGTGCCGACAG
GTGCTTCTCGATCTGCATCCTGGGATCAAAGCCATAGTGAAGGACAGTGATGGACAGCCGACGGCAGTTG
GGATTCGTGAATTGCTGCCCTCTGGTTATGTGTGGGAGGGCTAAGCACTTCGTGGCCGAGGAGCAGGACT
GACACGTGCTACGAGATTTCGATTCCACCGCCGCCTTCTATGAAAGGTTGGGCTTCGGAATCGTTTTCCG
GGACGCCGGCTGGATGATCCTCCAGCGCGGGGATCTCATGCTGGAGTTCTTCGCCCACCCCAACTTGTTT
ATTGCAGCTTATAATGGTTACAAATAAAGCAATAGCATCACAAATTTCACAAATAAAGCATTTTTTTCAC
TGCATTCTAGTTGTGGTTTGTCCAAACTCATCAATGTATCTTATCATGTCTGTATACCGTCGACCTCTAG
CTAGAGCTTGGCGTAATCATGGTCATAGCTGTTTCCTGTGTGAAATTGTTATCCGCTCACAATTCCACAC
AACATACGAGCCGGAAGCATAAAGTGTAAAGCCTGGGGTGCCTAATGAGTGAGCTAACTCACATTAATTG
CGTTGCGCTCACTGCCCGCTTTCCAGTCGGGAAACCTGTCGTGCCAGCTGCATTAATGAATCGGCCAACG
CGCGGGGAGAGGCGGTTTGCGTATTGGGCGCTCTTCCGCTTCCTCGCTCACTGACTCGCTGCGCTCGGTC
GTTCGGCTGCGGCGAGCGGTATCAGCTCACTCAAAGGCGGTAATACGGTTATCCACAGAATCAGGGGATA
ACGCAGGAAAGAACATGTGAGCAAAAGGCCAGCAAAAGGCCAGGAACCGTAAAAAGGCCGCGTTGCTGGC
GTTTTTCCATAGGCTCCGCCCCCCTGACGAGCATCACAAAAATCGACGCTCAAGTCAGAGGTGGCGAAAC
CCGACAGGACTATAAAGATACCAGGCGTTTCCCCCTGGAAGCTCCCTCGTGCGCTCTCCTGTTCCGACCC
TGCCGCTTACCGGATACCTGTCCGCCTTTCTCCCTTCGGGAAGCGTGGCGCTTTCTCATAGCTCACGCTG
TAGGTATCTCAGTTCGGTGTAGGTCGTTCGCTCCAAGCTGGGCTGTGTGCACGAACCCCCCGTTCAGCCC
GACCGCTGCGCCTTATCCGGTAACTATCGTCTTGAGTCCAACCCGGTAAGACACGACTTATCGCCACTGG
CAGCAGCCACTGGTAACAGGATTAGCAGAGCGAGGTATGTAGGCGGTGCTACAGAGTTCTTGAAGTGGTG
GCCTAACTACGGCTACACTAGAAGAACAGTATTTGGTATCTGCGCTCTGCTGAAGCCAGTTACCTTCGGA
AAAAGAGTTGGTAGCTCTTGATCCGGCAAACAAACCACCGCTGGTAGCGGTGGTTTTTTTGTTTGCAAGC
AGCAGATTACGCGCAGAAAAAAAGGATCTCAAGAAGATCCTTTGATCTTTTCTACGGGGTCTGACGCTCA
GTGGAACGAAAACTCACGTTAAGGGATTTTGGTCATGAGATTATCAAAAAGGATCTTCACCTAGATCCTT
TTAAATTAAAAATGAAGTTTTAAATCAATCTAAAGTATATATGAGTAAACTTGGTCTGACAGTTACCAAT
GCTTAATCAGTGAGGCACCTATCTCAGCGATCTGTCTATTTCGTTCATCCATAGTTGCCTGACTCCCCGT
CGTGTAGATAACTACGATACGGGAGGGCTTACCATCTGGCCCCAGTGCTGCAATGATACCGCGAGACCCA
CGCTCACCGGCTCCAGATTTATCAGCAATAAACCAGCCAGCCGGAAGGGCCGAGCGCAGAAGTGGTCCTG
CAACTTTATCCGCCTCCATCCAGTCTATTAATTGTTGCCGGGAAGCTAGAGTAAGTAGTTCGCCAGTTAA
TAGTTTGCGCAACGTTGTTGCCATTGCTACAGGCATCGTGGTGTCACGCTCGTCGTTTGGTATGGCTTCA
TTCAGCTCCGGTTCCCAACGATCAAGGCGAGTTACATGATCCCCCATGTTGTGCAAAAAAGCGGTTAGCT
CCTTCGGTCCTCCGATCGTTGTCAGAAGTAAGTTGGCCGCAGTGTTATCACTCATGGTTATGGCAGCACT
GCATAATTCTCTTACTGTCATGCCATCCGTAAGATGCTTTTCTGTGACTGGTGAGTACTCAACCAAGTCA
TTCTGAGAATAGTGTATGCGGCGACCGAGTTGCTCTTGCCCGGCGTCAATACGGGATAATACCGCGCCAC
ATAGCAGAACTTTAAAAGTGCTCATCATTGGAAAACGTTCTTCGGGGCGAAAACTCTCAAGGATCTTACC
GCTGTTGAGATCCAGTTCGATGTAACCCACTCGTGCACCCAACTGATCTTCAGCATCTTTTACTTTCACC
AGCGTTTCTGGGTGAGCAAAAACAGGAAGGCAAAATGCCGCAAAAAAGGGAATAAGGGCGACACGGAAAT
GTTGAATACTCATACTCTTCCTTTTTCAATATTATTGAAGCATTTATCAGGGTTATTGTCTCATGAGCGG
ATACATATTTGAATGTATTTAGAAAAATAAACAAATAGGGGTTCCGCGCACATTTCCCCGAAAAGTGCCA
CCTGACGTC
