>Addgene plasmid #221968 | CO1 alphaDdCBE T1 | depositor partial sequence | sequence record 434643 | Partial
ATGGCCTCCGTTCTGACCCCGCTGCTGCTGCGTGGCCTGACCGGCTCCGCTCGTCGTCTGCCAGTTCCGC
GTGCGAAAATCCATTCCCTGGACTACAAAGACCATGACGGTGATTATAAAGATCATGACATCGATTACAA
GGATGACGATGACAAGATGGACATCGCGGATCTGCGTACCCTGGGTTACAGCCAGCAGCAGCAGGAGAAG
ATCAAGCCAAAGGTGCGCAGCACCGTGGCCCAGCACCATGAAGCTCTGGTGGGTCACGGCTTCACCCACG
CGCACATCGTGGCTCTGAGCCAGCACCCAGCCGCGCTGGGTACCGTGGCCGTGAAATATCAGGACATGAT
TGCTGCCCTGCCAGAGGCTACCCATGAAGCGATTGTGGGTGTGGGCAAGAGAGGAGCCGGTGCTCGTGCG
CTGGAGGCCCTGCTGACCGTGGCCGGTGAACTGCGTGGCCCGCCGCTGCAGCTGGATACCGGCCAGCTGC
TGAAAATCGCGAAACGTGGCGGTGTGACCGCTGTGGAAGCTGTGCATGCCTGGCGTAATGCTCTGACCGG
TGCCCCCCTGAACCTGACCCCGGACCAAGTGGTGGCTATCGCCAGCAACGGTGGCGGCAAGCAAGCGCTC
GAAACGGTGCAGCGGCTGTTGCCGGTGCTGTGCCAGGACCATGGCCTGACTCCGGACCAAGTGGTGGCTA
TCGCCAGCCACGATGGCGGCAAGCAAGCGCTCGAAACGGTGCAGCGGCTGTTGCCGGTGCTGTGCCAGGA
CCATGGCCTGACCCCGGACCAAGTGGTGGCTATCGCCAGCAACGGTGGCGGCAAGCAAGCGCTCGAAACG
GTGCAGCGGCTGTTGCCGGTGCTGTGCCAGGACCATGGCCTGACCCCGGACCAAGTGGTGGCTATCGCCA
GCAACGGTGGCGGCAAGCAAGCGCTCGAAACGGTGCAGCGGCTGTTGCCGGTGCTGTGCCAGGACCATGG
CCTGACTCCGGACCAAGTGGTGGCTATCGCCAGCCACGATGGCGGCAAGCAAGCGCTCGAAACGGTGCAG
CGGCTGTTGCCGGTGCTGTGCCAGGACCATGGCCTGACCCCGGACCAAGTGGTGGCTATCGCCAGCAACA
ATGGCGGCAAGCAAGCGCTCGAAACGGTGCAGCGGCTGTTGCCGGTGCTGTGCCAGGACCATGGCCTGAC
CCCGGACCAAGTGGTGGCTATCGCCAGCAACATTGGCGGCAAGCAAGCGCTCGAAACGGTGCAGCGGCTG
TTGCCGGTGCTGTGCCAGGACCATGGCCTCACACCCGATCAGGTCGTGGCTATCGCCAGCCACGATGGCG
GCAAGCAAGCGCTCGAAACGGTGCAGCGGCTGTTGCCGGTGCTGTGCCAGGACCATGGCCTGACTCCGGA
CCAAGTGGTGGCTATCGCCAGCCACGATGGCGGCAAGCAAGCGCTCGAAACGGTGCAGCGGCTGTTGCCG
GTGCTGTGCCAGGACCATGGCCTGACCCCGGACCAAGTGGTGGCTATCGCCAGCCACGATGGCGGCAAGC
AAGCGCTCGAAACGGTGCAGCGGCTGTTGCCGGTGCTGTGCCAGGACCATGGCCTGACTCCGGACCAAGT
GGTGGCTATCGCCAGCCACGATGGCGGCAAGCAAGCGCTCGAAACGGTGCAGCGGCTGTTGCCGGTGCTG
TGCCAGGACCATGGCCTGACCCCGGACCAAGTGGTGGCTATCGCCAGCAACAATGGCGGCAAGCAAGCGC
TCGAAACGGTGCAGCGGCTGTTGCCGGTGCTGTGCCAGGACCATGGCCTGACCCCGGACCAAGTGGTGGC
TATCGCCAGCCACGATGGCGGCAAGCAAGCGCTCGAAACGGTGCAGCGGCTGTTGCCGGTGCTGTGCCAG
GACCATGGCCTGACTCCGGACCAAGTGGTGGCTATCGCCAGCCACGATGGCGGCAAGCAAGCGCTCGAAA
CGGTGCAGCGGCTGTTGCCGGTGCTGTGCCAGGACCATGGCCTGACCCCGGACCAAGTGGTGGCTATCGC
CAGCAACAATGGCGGCAAGCAAGCGCTCGAAAGCATTGTGGCCCAGCTGAGCCGGCCTGATCCGGCGTTG
GCCGCGTTGACCAACGATCACCTGGTGGCCCTGGCCTGCCTGGGCGGTCGTCCGGCCCTGGATGCGGTGA
AGAAAGGCCTGGGTGGATCCGCCATTCCAGTGAAGCGCGGCGCTACCGGTGAAACCAAAGTGTTTACCGG
TAACAGCAACAGCCCGAAGAGCCCGACCAAAGGCGGTTGCTCTGGCGGCTCAACTAATCTGAGCGACATC
ATTGAGAAGGAGACTGGGAAACAGCTGGTCATTCAGGAGTCCATCCTGATGCTGCCTGAGGAGGTGGAGG
AAGTGATCGGCAACAAGCCAGAGTCTGACATCCTGGTGCACACCGCCTACGACGAGTCCACAGATGAGAA
TGTGATGCTGCTGACCTCTGACGCCCCCGAGTATAAGCCTTGGGCCCTGGTCATCCAGGATTCTAACGGC
GAGAATAAGATCAAGATGCTGTGATAAGGGGTCTTTGTCCTCTGTACTGTCTCTCTCCTTGCCCCTAACC
CAAAAAGCTTCATTTTTCTGTGTAGGCTGCACAAGAGCCTTGATTGAAGATATATTCTTTCTGAACAGTA
TTTAAGGTTTCCAATAAAATGTACACCCCTCAGAA
